>Addgene plasmid #211714 | pFBMBD4-C-GFP (pc1567) | addgene full sequence | sequence record 422688 | Addgene NGS Result
TTGCAGCCTGAATGGCGAATGGG
[124 nt withheld, positions 24-147]
C
[91 nt withheld, positions 149-239]
A
[49 nt withheld, positions 241-289]
CCTTTGACGTTGGAGTCCACGTTCTT
[37 nt withheld, positions 316-352]
ACCCTATCTCGGTCTATTCTTTTGATTTATAAGGGATTTTGCCGATTTCGGCCTATTGGTTAAAAAATGA
GCTGATTTAACAAAAATTTAACGCGAATTTTAACAAAATATTAACGCTTACAATTTAGGTGGCACTTTTC
GGGGAAATGTGCGCGGAACCCCTATTTGTTTATTTTTCTAAATACATTCAAATATGTATCCGCTCATGAG
ACAATAACCCTGATAAATGCTTCAATAATATTGAAAAAGGAAGAGTATGAGTATTCAACATTTCCGTGTC
GCCCTTATTCCCTTTTTTGCGGCATTTTGCCTTCCTGTTTTTGCTCACCCAGAAACGCTGGTGAAAGTAA
AAGATGCTGAAGATCAGTTGGGTGCACGAGTGGGTTACATCGAACTGGATCTCAACAGCGGTAAGATCCT
TGAGAGTTTTCGCCCCGAAGAACGTTTTCCAATGATGAGCACTTTTAAAGTTCTGCTATGTGGCGCGGTA
TTATCCCGTATTGACGCCGGGCAAGAGCAACTCGGTCGCCGCATACACTATTCTCAGAATGACTTGGTTG
AGTACTCACCAGTCACAGAAAAGCATCTTACGGATGGCATGACAGTAAGAGAATTATGCAGTGCTGCCAT
AACCATGAGTGATAACACTGCGGCCAACTTACTTCTGACAACGATCGGAGGACCGAAGGAGCTAACCGCT
TTTTTGCACAACATGGGGGATCATGTAACTCGCCTTGATCGTTGGGAACCGGAGCTGAATGAAGCCATAC
CAAACGACGAGCGTGACACCACGATGCCTGTAGCAATGGCAACAACGTTGCGCAAACTATTAACTGGCGA
ACTACTTACTCTAGCTTCCCGGCAACAATTAATAGACTGGATGGAGGCGGATAAAGTTGCAGGACCACTT
CTGCGCTCGGCCCTTCCGGCTGGCTGGTTTATTGCTGATAAATCTGGAGCCGGTGAGCGTGGGTCTCGCG
GTATCATTGCAGCACTGGGGCCAGATGGTAAGCCCTCCCGTATCGTAGTTATCTACACGACGGGGAGTCA
GGCAACTATGGATGAACGAAATAGACAGATCGCTGAGATAGGTGCCTCACTGATTAAGCATTGGTAACTG
TCAGACCAAGTTTACTCATATATACTTTAGATTGATTTAAAACTTCATTTTTAATTTAAAAGGATCTAGG
TGAAGATCCTTTTTGATAATCTCATGACCAAAATCCCTTAACGTGAGTTTTCGTTCCACTGAGCGTCAGA
CCCCGTAGAAAAGATCAAAGGATCTTCTTGAGATCCTTTTTTTCTGCGCGTAATCTGCTGCTTGCAAACA
AAAAAACCACCGCTACCAGCGGTGGTTTGTTTGCCGGATCAAGAGCTACCAACTCTTTTTCCGAAGGTAA
CTGGCTTCAGCAGAGCGCAGATACCAAATACTGTTCTTCTAGTGTAGCCGTAGTTAGGCCACCACTTCAA
GAACTCTGTAGCACCGCCTACATACCTCGCTCTGCTAATCCTGTTACCAGTGGCTGCTGCCAGTGGCGAT
AAGTCGTGTCTTACCGGGTTGGACTCAAGACGATAGTTACCGGATAAGGCGCAGCGGTCGGGCTGAACGG
GGGGTTCGTGCACACAGCCCAGCTTGGAGCGAACGACCTACACCGAACTGAGATACCTACAGCGTGAGCT
ATGAGAAAGCGCCACGCTTCCCGAAGGGAGAAAGGCGGACAGGTATCCGGTAAGCGGCAGGGTCGGAACA
GGAGAGCGCACGAGGGAGCTTCCAGGGGGAAACGCCTGGTATCTTTATAGTCCTGTCGGGTTTCGCCACC
TCTGACTTGAGCGTCGATTTTTGTGATGCTCGTCAGGGGGGCGGAGCCTATGGAAAAACGCCAGCAACGC
GGCCTTTTTACGGTTCCTGGCCTTTTGCTGGCCTTTTGCTCACATGTTCTTTCCTGCGTTATCCCCTGAT
TCTGTGGATAACCGTATTACCGCCTTTGAGTGAGCTGATACCGCTCGCCGCAGCCGAACGACCGAGCGCA
GCGAGTCAGTGAGCGAGGAAGCGGAAGAGCGCCTGATGCGGTATTTTCTCCTTACGCATCTGTGCGGTAT
TTCACACCGCATAGACCAGCCGCGTAACCTGGCAAAATCGGTTACGGTTGAGTAATAAATGGATGCCCTG
CGTAAGCGGGTGTGGGCGGACAATAAAGTCTTAAACTGAACAAAATAGATCTAAACTATGACAATAAAGT
CTTAAACTAGACAGAATAGTTGTAAACTGAAATCAGTCCAGTTATGCTGTGAAAAAGCATACTGGACTTT
TGTTATGGCTAAAGCAAACTCTTCATTTTCTGAAGTGCAAATTGCCCGTCGTATTAAAGAGGGGCGTGGC
CAAGGGCATGGTAAAGACTATATTCGCGGCGTTGTGACAATTTACCGAACAACTCCGCGGCCGGGAAGCC
GATCTCGGCTTGAACGAATTGTTAGGTGGCGGTACTTGGGTCGATATCAAAGTGCATCACTTCTTCCCGT
ATGCCCAACTTTGTATAGAGAGCCACTGCGGGATCGTCACCGTAATCTGCTTGCACGTAGATCACATAAG
CACCAAGCGCGTTGGCCTCATGCTTGAGGAGATTGATGAGCGCGGTGGCAATGCCCTGCCTCCGGTGCTC
GCCGGAGACTGCGAGATCATAGATATAGATCTCACTACGCGGCTGCTCAAACTTGGGCAGAACGTAAGCC
GCGAGAGCGCCAACAACCGCTTCTTGGTCGAAGGCAGCAAGCGCGATGAATGTCTTACTACGGAGCAAGT
TCCCGAGGTAATCGGAGTCCGGCTGATGTTGGGAGTAGGTGGCTACGTCTCCGAACTCACGACCGAAAAG
ATCAAGAGCAGCCCGCATGGATTTGACTTGGTCAGGGCCGAGCCTACATGTGCGAATGATGCCCATACTT
GAGCCACCTAACTTTGTTTTAGGGCGACTGCCCTGCTGCGTAACATCGTTGCTGCTCCATAACATCAAAC
ATCGACCCACGGCGTAACGCGCTTGCTGCTTGGATGCCCGAGGCATAGACTGTACAAAAAAACAGTCATA
ACAAGCCATGAAAACCGCCACTGCGCCGTTACCACCGCTGCGTTCGGTCAAGGTTCTGGACCAGTTGCGT
GAGCGCATACGCTACTTGCATTACAGTTTACGAACCGAACAGGCTTATGTCAACTGGGTTCGTGCCTTCA
TCCGTTTCCACGGTGTGCGTCACCCGGCAACCTTGGGCAGCAGCGAAGTCGAGGCATTTCTGTCCTGGCT
GGCGAACGAGCGCAAGGTTTCGGTCTCCACGCATCGTCAGGCATTGGCGGCCTTGCTGTTCTTCTACGGC
AAGGTGCTGTGCACGGATCTGCCCTGGCTTCAGGAGATCGGAAGACCTCGGCCGTCGCGGCGCTTGCCGG
TGGTGCTGACCCCGGATGAAGTGGTTCGCATCCTCGGTTTTCTGGAAGGCGAGCATCGTTTGTTCGCCCA
GGACTCTAGCTATAGTTCTAGTGGTTGGCTACGTATACTCCGGAATATTAATAGATCATGGAGATAATTA
AAATGATAACCATCTCGCAAATAAATAAGTATTTTACTGTTTTCGTAACAGTTTTGTAATAAAAAAACCT
ATAAATATTCCGGATTATTCATACCGTCCCACCATCGGGCGCGGATCCCGGTCCGAAGCGCGCGGAATTC
AAAGGCCTACGTCGACGCCATGGAGAGCCCAAACCTTGGGGACAACAGAGTCCGTGGAGAGAGCCTAGTT
CCAGACCCGCCTTGGGATCGCTGCAAGGAAGATATTGCTGTTGGACTGGGAGGAGTGGGAGAAGATGGAA
AGGACCTGGTGATAAGCAGTGAGCGCAGCTCCCTTCTCCAAGAGCCCACTGCTTCTACTCTGTCTAGTAC
TACAGCGACAGAAGGCCAC
[195 nt withheld, positions 4292-4486]
GGGAGCATCAATCCCGGTTATAAACACCAAAGTTTGGCAGCTCTGACTTCCCTGCAGCCAAATGAAACTG
ACGTTTCAAAGCAGAACCTCAAGACACGAAGCAAGTGGAAAACAGATGTGTTGCCTCTGCCCAGTGGTAC
TTCAGAGTCGCCAGAAAGCAGCGGACTGTCTAACTCTAACTCGGCTTGCTTGCTATTGAGAGAACATAGG
GACATTCAGGATGTTGACTCTGAGAAGAGGAGAAAGTCCAAAAGAAAGGTGACTGTTTTGAAAGGAACTG
CAAGTCAGAAAACCAAACAAAAGTGCAGGAAGAGTCTCTTAGAGTCTACTCAAAGAAACAGAAAAAGAGC
ATCTGTGGTTCAGAAGGTGGGTGCTGATCGCGAGCTGGTGCCACAGGAAAGTCAACTCAACAGAACCCTC
TGCCCTGCAGATGCCTGTGCAAGGGAGACTGTTGGCCTGGCTGGGGAAGAAAAATCACCAAGCCCAGGAC
TGGATCTTTGTTTCATACAAGTAACTTCTGGCACCACAAACAAATTCCATTCAACTGAAGCAGCAGGTGA
AGCAAATCGTGAGCAGACTTTTTTAGAATCAGAGGAAATCAGATCGAAGGGAGACAGAAAGGGGGAGGCA
CATTTGCATACTGGTGTTTTACAGGATGGCTCTGAAATGCCCAGCTGCTCACAAGCCAAGAAACACTTTA
CTTCTGAGACATTTCAAGAAGACAGCATCCCACGGACACAAGTAGAAAAAAGGAAAACAAGCCTGTATTT
TTCCAGCAAGTACAACAAAGAAGCTCTTAGCCCCCCAAGACGCAAATCCTTCAAGAAATGGACCCCTCCT
CGGTCACCTTTTAATCTTGTTCAAGAAATACTTTTCCATGACCCATGGAAGCTCCTCATCGCGACTATAT
TTCTCAATCGGACCTCAGGCAAGATGGCCATCCCTGTGCTGTGGGAGTTTCTAGAGAAGTACCCTTCAGC
TGAAGTGGCCCGAGCTGCCGACTGGAGGGACGTGTCGGAGCTTCTCAAGCCTCTTGGTCTCTACGATCTC
CGTGCAAAAACCATTATCAAGTTCTCAGATGAATATCTGACAAAGCAGTGGAGGTATCCGATTGAGCTTC
ATGGCATTGGTAAATATGGCAACGACTCCTACCGGATCTTTTGTGTCAATGAATGGAAGCAGGTGCACCC
TGAAGACCACAAGTTAAATAAATACCATGACTGGCTTTGGGAGAATCATGAAAAATTAAGTCTATCTTGC
GGCCGCGCCATGGTGAGCAAGGGCGAGGAGCTGTTCACCGGGGTGGTGCCCATCCTGGTCGAGCTGGACG
GCGACGTAAACGGCCACAAGTTCAGCGTGTCCGGCGAGGGCGAGGGCGATGCCACCTACGGCAAGCTGAC
CCTGAAGTTCATCTGCACCACCGGCAAGCTGCCCGTGCCCTGGCCCACCCTCGTGACCACCCTGACCTAC
GGCGTGCAGTGCTTCAGCCGCTACCCCGACCACATGAAGCAGCACGACTTCTTCAAGTCCGCCATGCCCG
AAGGCTACGTCCAGGAGCGCACCATCTTCTTCAAGGACGACGGCAACTACAAGACCCGCGCCGAGGTGAA
GTTCGAGGGCGACACCCTGGTGAACCGCATCGAGCTGAAGGGCATCGACTTCAAGGAGGACGGCAACATC
CTGGGGCACAAGCTGGAGTACAACTACAACAGCCACAACGTCTATATCATGGCCGACAAGCAGAAGAACG
GCATCAAGGTGAACTTCAAGATCCGCCACAACATCGAGGACGGCAGCGTGCAGCTCGCCGACCACTACCA
GCAGAACACCCCCATCGGCGACGGCCCCGTGCTGCTGCCCGACAACCACTACCTGAGCACCCAGTCCGCC
CTGAGCAAAGACCCCAACGAGAAGCGCGATCACATGGTCCTGCTGGAGTTCGTGACCGCCGCCGGGATCA
CTCTCGGCATGGACGAGCTGTACAAGTAATCTAGAGCCTGCAGTCTCGAGGCATGCGGTACCAAGCTTGT
CGAGAAGTACTAGAGGATCATAATCAGCCATACCACATTTGTAGAGGTTTTACTTGCTTTAAAAAACCTC
CCACACCTTCCCCTGAACCTGAAACATAAAATGAATGCAATTGTTGTTGTTAACTTGTTTATTGCAGCTT
ATAATGGTTACAAATAAAGCAATAGCATCACAAATTTCACAAATAAAGCATTTTTTTCACTGCATTCTAG
TTGTGGTTTGTCCAAACTCATCAATGTATCTTATCATGTCTGGATCTGATCACTGCTTGAGCCTAGGAGA
TCCGAACCAGATAAGTGAAATCTAGTTCCAAACTATTTTGTCATTTTTAATTTTCGTATTAGCTTACGAC
GCTACACCCAGTTCCCATCTATTTTGTCACTCTTCCCTAAATAATCCTTAAAAACTCCATTTCCACCCCT
CCCAGTTCCCAACTATTTTGTCCGCCCACAGCGGGGCATTTTTCTTCCTGTTATGTTTTTAATCAAACAT
CCTGCCAACTCCATGTGACAAACCGTCATCTTCGGCTACTTTTTCTCTGTCACAGAATGAAAATTTTTCT
GTCATCTCTTCGTTATTAATGTTTGTAATTGACTGAATATCAACGCTTAT
Features (pLannotate 1.2.2; 16 found; start..end, strand, type, name):
      3..19      +  CDS            lacZα (fragment): LacZα fragment of β-galactosidase; lacZ fragment
     24..478     +  rep_origin     f1 ori (sequence partly withheld): f1 bacteriophage origin of replication; arrow indicates direction of (+) strand synthesis
    504..608     +  promoter       AmpR promoter: bla
    609..1469    +  CDS            AmpR: β-lactamase; bla; confers resistance to ampicillin, carbenicillin, and related antibiotics
   1640..2228    +  rep_origin     ori: high-copy-number ColE1/pMB1/pBR322/pUC origin of replication
   2414..2465    -  misc_feature   bom (fragment): basis of mobility region from pBR322
   2533..2757    -  mobile_element Tn7R: mini-Tn7 element (right end of the Tn7 transposon) Tn7
   2824..3357    -  CDS            GmR: gentamycin acetyltransferase; aacC1; confers resistance to gentamycin
   3527..3555    -  promoter       Pc promoter: intI1 (promoter lies within the coding sequence); class 1 integron promoter
   3533..3880    -  CDS            YPR2_ECOLX (fragment): Protein predicted: Swiss-Prot protein existence level 4. From Escherichia coli.
   3907..3998    +  promoter       polyhedrin promoter: polh from Autographa californica; promoter for the baculovirus polyhedrin gene
   4082..5743    +  CDS            Mbd4 (sequence partly withheld): MBD4_MOUSE - Experimental evidence at protein level: Swiss-Prot protein existence level 1. Mismatch-specific DNA N-glycosylase involved in DNA repair. Has thymine glycosylase activity and is specific for G:T mismatches within methylated and unmethylated CpG sites. Can also remove uracil or 5-fluorouracil in G:U mismatches. Has no lyase activity. Was first identified as methyl-CpG-binding protein. From Mus musculus (Mouse).
   5756..6475    +  CDS            EGFP: the original enhanced GFP (Yang et al., 1996) mammalian codon-optimized
   6532..6615    +  CDS            large T antigen (fragment): large T antigen from SV40 (simian virus 40)
   6638..6772    +  polyA_signal   SV40 poly(A) signal: SV40 polyadenylation signal
   6801..6966    -  mobile_element Tn7L: mini-Tn7 element (left end of the Tn7 transposon) Tn7
