[The description below was written by a language model from this plasmid's Addgene catalogue record and pLannotate feature annotations shown in this document.]
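Description:
pFBMBD4-C-GFP (pc1567) is a baculovirus donor plasmid built on the Invitrogen pFastBac1 backbone for producing full-length mouse MBD4 fused to GFP in insect cells. The sequenced record is about 7.1 kb. In E. coli the plasmid is maintained at high copy through a ColE1/pUC-type origin and selected with ampicillin via the β-lactamase gene; an f1 origin is also present. As in other pFastBac vectors, the expression cassette lies between the right and left ends of a mini-Tn7 element (Tn7R and Tn7L) together with a gentamicin acetyltransferase gene driven by the integron Pc promoter. This allows the whole segment to be transposed site-specifically into a baculovirus shuttle genome (bacmid) in a suitable E. coli host, with gentamicin marking the transposed unit. The recombinant bacmid is then used to generate virus for infecting insect cells.

Within the Tn7 arms, the Autographa californica polyhedrin promoter, a very strong late viral promoter, drives the 1,662 bp Mus musculus Mbd4 coding sequence, cloned between SalI and NotI sites that remain intact. EGFP follows directly downstream as a C-terminal fusion, and the transcript ends at an SV40 polyadenylation signal; the short large T antigen fragment annotated beside it is likely just part of that SV40-derived region. MBD4 is a methyl-CpG-binding domain protein that also acts as a mismatch-specific DNA glycosylase, removing thymine or uracil from G:T and G:U mismatches at CpG sites. The GFP tag provides a fluorescent readout of expression and a handle for capturing or detecting the protein. The associated publication concerns direct interactions among methyl-CpG-binding proteins, which is consistent with use of this construct to make recombinant tagged MBD4 for such studies.
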