Addgene plasmid #211714: pFBMBD4-C-GFP (pc1567)
Purpose: Expresses fl. MBD4 GFP tagged in insect cells
Depositing lab: Cristina Cardoso. Depositing organization: Technische Universitaet Darmstadt. Publication: Direct homo- and hetero-interactions of MeCP2 and MBD2. Becker A, Allmann L, Hofstatter M, Casa V, Weber P, Lehmkuhl A, Herce HD, Cardoso MC. PLoS One. 2013;8(1):e53730. doi: 10.1371/journal.pone.0053730. Epub 2013 Jan 15. PubMed 23335972.
Backbone
  Vector backbone: pFastBac1
  Backbone manufacturer: Invitrogen
  Backbone size w/o insert (bp): 4772
  Vector type: Insect Expression
  Selectable markers: Gentamicin
Growth in bacteria
  Bacterial resistance: Ampicillin, 100 μg/mL
  Growth temperature: 37°C
  Growth strain: DH5alpha
  Copy number: High Copy
Gene/Insert
  Gene/Insert name: MBD4 (alt name: Mus musculus methyl-CpG binding domain protein 4)
  Species: M. musculus (mouse)
  Insert size (bp): 1662
  Promoter: Polyhedrin Promoter
  Tag / fusion protein: GFP (C terminal on insert)
  Cloning method: Restriction Enzyme; 5′ cloning site SalI (not destroyed); 3′ cloning site NotI (not destroyed)
  Sequencing primers: 5′ AAATGATAACCATCTCGC; 3′ GGTGCAGATGAACTTCAG
Terms and licenses: Academic/Nonprofit Terms; Industry Terms: Not Available to Industry
How to cite: pFBMBD4-C-GFP (pc1567) was a gift from Cristina Cardoso (Addgene plasmid # 211714 ; http://n2t.net/addgene:211714 ; RRID:Addgene_211714)
